Addgene plasmid #57327: mKikGR-Mito-7
Purpose: Localization: Mitochondria, Excitation: 507 / 583, Emission: 517 / 593
Depositing lab: Michael Davidson. Depositing organization: Florida State University, Tallahassee.
Backbone
  Vector backbone: mKikGR
  Backbone size w/o insert (bp): 4750
  Vector type: Mammalian Expression
  Selectable markers: Neomycin (select with G418)
Growth in bacteria
  Bacterial resistance: Kanamycin, 50 μg/mL
  Growth temperature: 37°C
  Growth strain: DH5alpha
  Copy number: High Copy
Gene/Insert
  Gene/Insert name: Mito (alt name: NM_004074.2)
  Species: H. sapiens (human)
  Entrez Gene: COX8A (a.k.a. COX, COX8, COX8-2, COX8L, MC4DN15, VIII, VIII-L)
  Promoter: CMV
  Tag / fusion protein: mKikGR
  Cloning method: Unknown
  Sequencing primers: 5′ CMV-F; 3′ SV40pA-R
Terms and licenses: Academic/Nonprofit Terms; Industry Terms
Depositor comments: . Excitation = 507 / 583; Emission = 517 / 593
How to cite: mKikGR-Mito-7 was a gift from Michael Davidson (Addgene plasmid # 57327 ; http://n2t.net/addgene:57327 ; RRID:Addgene_57327)
