[The description below was written by a language model from this plasmid's Addgene catalogue record.]
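Description:
mKikGR-Mito-7 is a mammalian expression plasmid that targets the photoconvertible fluorescent protein mKikGR to mitochondria. It is built on an mKikGR backbone of about 4.75 kb (excluding the insert), is maintained as a high-copy plasmid in E. coli under kanamycin selection, and carries a neomycin resistance marker so that transfected mammalian cells can be selected with G418. The record does not list the replication origins or provide a feature table, so the detailed layout of the backbone cannot be confirmed here. The use of an SV40 polyA reverse sequencing primer suggests that an SV40 polyadenylation signal lies downstream of the expression cassette.

The insert, labelled "Mito", derives from human COX8A, which encodes cytochrome c oxidase subunit VIII. The N-terminal presequence of this protein is widely used as a mitochondrial import signal. It is expressed from the CMV promoter as a fusion with mKikGR. The record does not state the order of the two fusion partners, exactly how much of COX8A is included, or what the "7" in the name refers to. mKikGR is a monomeric green-to-red photoconvertible protein. The two recorded spectral pairs correspond to its green state (excitation 507 nm, emission 517 nm) and its red state after conversion (excitation 583 nm, emission 593 nm).

The stated purpose is mitochondrial localization, so the construct serves as an organelle marker for fluorescence imaging in mammalian cells. Because the tag is photoconvertible, it is also suited to experiments in which a chosen subset of mitochondria is optically highlighted and followed over time.
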