>Addgene plasmid #57327 | mKikGR-Mito-7 | depositor partial sequence | sequence record 88458 | insert sequence
GGACGTCAGATCCGCTAGCATGTCCGTCCTGACGCCGCTGCTGCTGCGGGGCTTGACAGGCTCGGCCCGG
CGGCTCCCAGTGCCGCGCGCCAAGATCCATTCGTTGGGGGATCCACCGGTCGCCACCATGGTGAGTGTGA
TTACATCAGAAATGAAGATCGAGCTGCGTATGGAAGGCTCTGTAAACGGGCACAAGTTCGTGATTACAGG
GAAAGGAAGTGGCAGACCTTACGAGGGAACACAGACTGTGGACCTGACAGTCATAGAGGGCGGACCTCTT
CCTTTTGCTTTCGATATCCTGACAACAGCATTCCATTACGGCAACCGGGTATTTGTCGAATACCCAGAAG
AAATAGTAGACTACTTCAAGCAGTTGTTTCCTGAGGGTTATTCTTGGGAACGAAGCATGAGTTACGAAGA
CGGGGGAATTTGCCTCGCCACAAACAATATAACGATGAAGAAAGACGGCAGCAACACTTTTGTCAATGAA
ATTCGATTTGATGGTACAAACTTTCCTGCCAATGGTCCAGTTATGCAGAGGAAGACCGTCAAATGGGAGC
CATCCACTGAGAAAATGTATGTGCGTGATGGAGTGCTGAAGGGTGATGTTGAAATGGCTCTGTTGCTTGA
AGGAGGTGGCCATTACCGATGTGACTTCAGAACTACTTACAAAGCAAAGAAGGTTGTCCAGTTGCCAGAC
TATCACTACGTGGATCATCAAATGGAGATAACAAGCCATGACAAGGATTACAACAAGGTTAAGGCGTATG
AACATGCTAAGGCTTATTCCGGGACCTACAGGGGCGCCAAGTATGAATTTGAAGCCTAAGCGGCCGCGAC
TCTAGATCATAATCAGCCATACCACATTTGTAGAGGTTTTACTTGCTTTAAAAAACCTCCCACACCTCCC
CCTGAACCTGAAACATAAAATGAATGCAATTGTTGTTGTTAACTTGTTTATTGCAGCTTATAATGGTTAC
AATAAAGCAATAGCATCACAATTTCACAAATAAGCATTTTTTTCACTGCATTCTAGTTGTGTTGTCCAAC
TCATCATG
