>Addgene plasmid #57327 | mKikGR-Mito-7 | addgene partial sequence | sequence record 135756 | CMV-F 5'-CGCAAATGGGCGGTAGGCGTG-3'
AGTGAACCGTCAGATCCGCTAGCATGTCCGTCCTGACGCCGCTGCTGCTGCGGGGCTTGACAGGCTCGGC
CCGGCGGCTCCCAGTGCCGCGCGCCAAGATCCATTCGTTGGGGGATCCACCGGTCGCCACCATGGTGAGT
GTGATTACATCAGAAATGAAGATCGAGCTGCGTATGGAAGGCTCTGTAAACGGGCACAAGTTCGTGATTA
CAGGGAAAGGAAGTGGCAGACCTTACGAGGGAACACAGACTGTGGACCTGACAGTCATAGAGGGCGGACC
TCTTCCTTTTGCTTTCGATATCCTGACAACAGCATTCCATTACGGCAACCGGGTATTTGTCGAATACCCA
GAAGAAATAGTAGACTACTTCAAGCAGTTGTTTCCTGAGGGTTATTCTTGGGAACGAAGCATGAGTTACG
AAGACGGGGGAATTTGCCTCGCCACAAACAATATAACGATGAAGAAAGACGGCAGCAACACTTTTGTCAA
TGAAATTCGATTTGATGGTACAAACTTTCCTGCCAATGGTCCAGTTATGCAGAGGAAGACCGTCAAATGG
GAGCCATCCACTGAGAAAATGTATGTGCGTGATGGAGTGCTGAAGGGTGATGTTGAAATGGCTCTGTTGC
TTGAAGGAGGTGGCCATTACCGATGTGACTTCAGAACTACTTACAAAGCAAAGAAGGTTGTCCAGTTGCC
AGACTATCACTACGTGGATCATCAAATGGAGATAACAAGCCATGACAAGG
